Addgene plasmid #105706: MT1H
Purpose: Bacterial expression plasmids for production of recombinant metallothionein 1h
Depositing lab: Artur Krężel. Depositing organization: University of Wroclaw.
Backbone
  Vector backbone: pTyb21
  Backbone manufacturer: NEB
  Vector type: Bacterial Expression
Growth in bacteria
  Bacterial resistance: Ampicillin, 100 μg/mL
  Growth temperature: 37°C
  Growth strain: DH5alpha
  Copy number: High Copy
Gene/Insert
  Gene/Insert name: Metallothionein 1h
  Species: H. sapiens (human)
  Insert size (bp): 183
  Entrez Gene: MT1H (a.k.a. MT-0, MT-1H, MT-IH, MT1)
  Tag / fusion protein: Chiting Binding Domanin-Intein (N terminal on backbone)
  Cloning method: Restriction Enzyme; 5′ cloning site SapI (destroyed during cloning); 3′ cloning site PstI (not destroyed)
Terms and licenses: Academic/Nonprofit Terms; Industry Terms: Not Available to Industry
How to cite: MT1H was a gift from Artur Krężel (Addgene plasmid # 105706 ; http://n2t.net/addgene:105706 ; RRID:Addgene_105706)
