[The description below was written by a language model from this plasmid's Addgene catalogue record and pLannotate feature annotations shown in this document.]
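Description:
MT1H is a bacterial expression plasmid built on the pTYB21 backbone, a vector from the intein-mediated purification family, and carries the 183 bp coding sequence of human metallothionein 1H for recombinant production in E. coli. The 7,096 nt plasmid is selected with ampicillin through the bla gene and its native promoter, and it replicates from a ColE1/pMB1-type origin. The catalogue lists it as high copy, although the feature table also shows a rop gene, which normally moderates copy number, together with pBR322-derived remnants (bom, mbeC and tetracycline-resistance fragments). An M13 phage origin is also present, allowing single-stranded DNA production with helper phage.

Expression is driven by a T7 promoter followed by a lac operator and the strong T7 gene 10 ribosome binding site, with a plasmid-borne lacI gene supplying repressor. Transcription therefore depends on a host providing T7 RNA polymerase and is inducible with IPTG. Two rrnB T1 terminators sit upstream to insulate the cassette, and a T7 terminator closes it. The open reading frame encodes the Saccharomyces cerevisiae VMA1 intein with a Bacillus circulans chitin binding domain embedded between its 5′ and 3′ regions, followed directly by MT1H, which was inserted between SapI (destroyed) and PstI sites. This N-terminal intein–CBD tag lets the fusion be captured on chitin resin. Thiol-induced cleavage at the intein's C-terminal junction then releases the metallothionein, and because the annotated MT1H coding sequence directly abuts the intein, little or no vector-derived sequence should remain on its N terminus. A short annotated fragment of a T7 gene 10B-derived tag lies downstream of the insert and appears to be residual backbone sequence. The stated purpose is production of recombinant metallothionein 1H, a small cysteine-rich metal-binding protein.
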