Features (pLannotate 1.2.2; 23 found; start..end, strand, type, name):
     15..119     +  promoter       AmpR promoter: bla
    120..980     +  CDS            AmpR: β-lactamase; bla; confers resistance to ampicillin, carbenicillin, and related antibiotics
   1022..1535    -  rep_origin     M13 ori (sequence partly withheld): M13 bacteriophage origin of replication; arrow indicates direction of (+) strand synthesis
   1646..2234    +  rep_origin     ori: high-copy-number ColE1/pMB1/pBR322/pUC origin of replication
   2411..2501    -  misc_feature   bom (fragment): basis of mobility region from pBR322
   2603..2794    -  CDS            rop: Rop protein, which maintains plasmids at low copy number; rop
   2835..2945    +  CDS            mbeC (fragment): MBEC_ECOLX - Experimental evidence at protein level: Swiss-Prot protein existence level 1. Required for efficient mobilization of ColE1 plasmid and is thus essential to promote the specific transfer of the plasmid during conjugation. Probably functions by inducing DNA bending, helping the MbeA relaxase to melt the DNA around the nic site and cleave the phosphodiester bond. Binds specifically double-stranded DNA (dsDNA) containing the ColE1 oriT but does not recognize the inverted repeat (IR). From Escherichia coli.
   2980..3302    -  CDS            TcR (fragment): tetracycline efflux protein; tet; confers resistance to tetracycline
   3317..3338    -  protein_bind   CAP binding site: CAP binding activates transcription in the presence of cAMP. E. coli catabolite activator protein
   3351..4433    -  CDS            lacI: lac repressor; lacI; The lac repressor binds to the lac operator to inhibit transcription in E. coli. This inhibition can be relieved by adding lactose or isopropyl-β-D-thiogalactopyranoside (IPTG).
   4434..4511    -  promoter       lacI promoter: lacI
   4519..4612    -  CDS            TcR (fragment): tetracycline efflux protein; tet; confers resistance to tetracycline
   4664..4750    +  terminator     rrnB T1 terminator: Escherichia coli rrnB; transcription terminator T1 from the E. coli rrnB gene
   4847..4933    +  terminator     rrnB T1 terminator: Escherichia coli rrnB; transcription terminator T1 from the E. coli rrnB gene
   5068..5086    +  promoter       T7 promoter: promoter for bacteriophage T7 RNA polymerase
   5087..5111    +  protein_bind   lac operator: The lac repressor binds to the lac operator to inhibit transcription in E. coli. This inhibition can be relieved by adding lactose or isopropyl-β-D-thiogalactopyranoside (IPTG). lac repressor encoded by lacI
   5126..5148    +  RBS            RBS: efficient ribosome binding site from bacteriophage T7 gene 10 (Olins and Rangwala, 1989)
   5201..6019    +  CDS            Sce VMA intein 5' region: 5' region of the intein from the yeast Vma1 subunit of the vacuolar ATPase (Chong et al., 1998); Saccharomyces cerevisiae VMA1
   6026..6178    +  CDS            CBD: chitin binding domain from chitinase A1 (Watanabe et al., 1994); Bacillus circulans chiA
   6182..6730    +  CDS            Sce VMA intein 3' region: modified 3' region of the intein from the yeast Vma1 subunit of the vacuolar ATPase (Chong et al., 1998); Saccharomyces cerevisiae VMA1; C-terminal cleavage of this intein can be induced by thiols.
   6731..6913    +  CDS            MT1H: MT1H_HUMAN - Experimental evidence at protein level: Swiss-Prot protein existence level 1. Metallothioneins have a high content of cysteine residues that bind various heavy metals; these proteins are transcriptionally regulated by both heavy metals and glucocorticoids. From Homo sapiens (Human).
   6947..6996    +  CDS            SET1 (fragment): solubility-enhancement tag derived from T7 phage gene 10B
   7004..7051    +  terminator     T7 terminator: transcription terminator for bacteriophage T7 RNA polymerase
>Addgene plasmid #105706 | MT1H | addgene full sequence | sequence record 203326 | Addgene NGS Result
TTCGGGGAAATGTGCGCGGAACCCCTATTTGTTTATTTTTCTAAATACATTCAAATATGTATCCGCTCAT
GAGACAATAACCCTGATAAATGCTTCAATAATATTGAAAAAGGAAGAGTATGAGTATTCAACATTTCCGT
GTCGCCCTTATTCCCTTTTTTGCGGCATTTTGCCTTCCTGTTTTTGCTCACCCAGAAACGCTGGTGAAAG
TAAAAGATGCTGAAGATCAGTTGGGTGCACGAGTGGGTTACATCGAACTGGATCTCAACAGCGGTAAGAT
CCTTGAGAGTTTTCGCCCCGAAGAACGTTTCCCAATGATGAGCACTTTTAAAGTTCTGCTATGTGGCGCG
GTATTATCCCGTGTTGACGCCGGGCAAGAGCAACTCGGTCGCCGCATACACTATTCTCAGAATGACTTGG
TTGAGTACTCACCAGTCACAGAAAAGCATCTTACGGATGGCATGACAGTAAGAGAATTATGCAGTGCTGC
CATAACCATGAGTGATAACACTGCGGCCAACTTACTTCTGACAACGATCGGAGGACCGAAGGAGCTAACC
GCTTTTTTGCACAACATGGGGGATCATGTAACTCGCCTTGATCGTTGGGAACCGGAGCTGAATGAAGCCA
TACCAAACGACGAGCGTGACACCACGATGCCTGTAGCAATGGCAACAACGTTGCGCAAACTATTAACTGG
CGAACTACTTACTCTAGCTTCCCGGCAACAATTAATAGACTGGATGGAGGCGGATAAAGTTGCAGGACCA
CTTCTGCGCTCGGCCCTTCCGGCTGGCTGGTTTATTGCTGATAAATCTGGAGCCGGTGAGCGTGGGTCTC
GCGGTATCATTGCAGCACTGGGGCCAGATGGTAAGCCCTCCCGTATCGTAGTTATCTACACGACGGGGAG
TCAGGCAACTATGGATGAACGAAATAGACAGATCGCTGAGATAGGTGCCTCACTGATTAAGCATTGGTAA
CTGTCAGACCAAGTTTACTCATATATACTTTAGATTGATT
[38 nt withheld, positions 1021-1058]
A
[37 nt withheld, positions 1060-1096]
ATTTTGTTAAAATTCGCGTTAAATTTTTGTTAAATCAGCTCATTTTTTAACCAATAGGCCGAAATCGGCA
AAATCCCTTATAAATCAAAAGAATAGCCCGAGATAGGGT
[37 nt withheld, positions 1206-1242]
AAAGAACGTGGACTCCAACGTCAAAGG
[141 nt withheld, positions 1270-1410]
G
[125 nt withheld, positions 1412-1536]
AAAGGATCTAGGTGAAGATCCTTTTTGATAATCTCATGACCAAAATCCCTTAACGTGAGTTTTCGTTCCA
CTGAGCGTCAGACCCCGTAGAAAAGATCAAAGGATCTTCTTGAGATCCTTTTTTTCTGCGCGTAATCTGC
TGCTTGCAAACAAAAAAACCACCGCTACCAGCGGTGGTTTGTTTGCCGGATCAAGAGCTACCAACTCTTT
TTCCGAAGGTAACTGGCTTCAGCAGAGCGCAGATACCAAATACTGTCCTTCTAGTGTAGCCGTAGTTAGG
CCACCACTTCAAGAACTCTGTAGCACCGCCTACATACCTCGCTCTGCTAATCCTGTTACCAGTGGCTGCT
GCCAGTGGCGATAAGTCGTGTCTTACCGGGTTGGACTCAAGACGATAGTTACCGGATAAGGCGCAGCGGT
CGGGCTGAACGGGGGGTTCGTGCACACAGCCCAGCTTGGAGCGAACGACCTACACCGAACTGAGATACCT
ACAGCGTGAGCTATGAGAAAGCGCCACGCTTCCCGAAGGGAGAAAGGCGGACAGGTATCCGGTAAGCGGC
AGGGTCGGAACAGGAGAGCGCACGAGGGAGCTTCCAGGGGGAAACGCCTGGTATCTTTATAGTCCTGTCG
GGTTTCGCCACCTCTGACTTGAGCGTCGATTTTTGTGATGCTCGTCAGGGGGGCGGAGCCTATGGAAAAA
CGCCAGCAACGCGGCCTTTTTACGGTTCCTGGCCTTTTGCTGGCCTTTTGCTCACATGTTCTTTCCTGCG
TTATCCCCTGATTCTGTGGATAACCGTATTACCGCCTTTGAGTGAGCTGATACCGCTCGCCGCAGCCGAA
CGACCGAGCGCAGCGAGTCAGTGAGCGAGGAAGCTATGGTGCACTCTCAGTACAATCTGCTCTGATGCCG
CATAGTTAAGCCAGTATACACTCCGCTATCGCTACGTGACTGGGTCATGGCTGCGCCCCGACACCCGCCA
ACACCCGCTGACGCGCCCTGACGGGCTTGTCTGCTCCCGGCATCCGCTTACAGACAAGCTGTGACCGTCT
CCGGGAGCTGCATGTGTCAGAGGTTTTCACCGTCATCACCGAAACGCGCGAGGCAGCTGCGGTAAAGCTC
ATCAGCGTGGTCGTGCAGCGATTCACAGATGTCTGCCTGTTCATCCGCGTCCAGCTCGTTGAGTTTCTCC
AGAAGCGTTAATGTCTGGCTTCTGATAAAGCGGGCCATGTTAAGGGCGGTTTTTTCCTGTTTGGTCACTG
ATGCCTCCGTGTAAGGGGGATTTCTGTTCATGGGGGTAATGATACCGATGAAACGAGAGAGGATGCTCAC
GATACGGGTTACTGATGATGAACATGCCCGGTTACTGGAACGTTGTGAGGGTAAACAACTGGCGGTATGG
ATGCGGCGGGACCAGAGAAAAATCACTCAGGGTCAATGCCAGCCGAACGCCAGCAAGACGTAGCCCAGCG
CGTCGGCCGCCATGCCGGCGATAATGGCCTGCTTCTCGCCGAAACGTTTGGTGGCGGGACCAGTGACGAA
GGCTTGAGCGAGGGCGTGCAAGATTCCGAATACCGCAAGCGACAGGCCGATCATCGTCGCGCTCCAGCGA
AAGCGGTCCTCGCCGAAAATGACCCAGAGCGCTGCCGGCACCTGTCCTACGAGTTGCATGATAAAGAAGA
CAGTCATAAGTGCGGCGACGATAGTCATGCCCCGCGCCCACCGGAAGGAGCTGACTGGGTTGAAGGCTCT
CAAGGGCATCGGTCGAGATCCCGGTGCCTAATGAGTGAGCTAACTTACATTAATTGCGTTGCGCTCACTG
CCCGCTTTCCAGTCGGGAAACCTGTCGTGCCAGCTGCATTAATGAATCGGCCAACGCGCGGGGAGAGGCG
GTTTGCGTATTGGGCGCCAGGGTGGTTTTTCTTTTCACCAGTGAGACGGGCAACAGCTGATTGCCCTTCA
CCGCCTGGCCCTGAGAGAGTTGCAGCAAGCGGTCCACGCTGGTTTGCCCCAGCAGGCGAAAATCCTGTTT
GATGGTGGTTAACGGCGGGATATAACATGAGCTGTCTTCGGTATCGTCGTATCCCACTACCGAGATGTCC
GCACCAACGCGCAGCCCGGACTCGGTAATGGCGCGCATTGCGCCCAGCGCCATCTGATCGTTGGCAACCA
GCATCGCAGTGGGAACGATGCCCTCATTCAGCATTTGCATGGTTTGTTGAAAACCGGACATGGCACTCCA
GTCGCCTTCCCGTTCCGCTATCGGCTGAATTTGATTGCGAGTGAGATATTTATGCCAGCCAGCCAGACGC
AGACGCGCCGAGACAGAACTTAATGGGCCCGCTAACAGCGCGATTTGCTGGTGACCCAATGCGACCAGAT
GCTCCACGCCCAGTCGCGTACCGTCTTCATGGGAGAAAATAATACTGTTGATGGGTGTCTGGTCAGAGAC
ATCAAGAAATAACGCCGGAACATTAGTGCAGGCAGCTTCCACAGCAATGGCATCCTGGTCATCCAGCGGA
TAGTTAATGATCAGCCCACTGACGCGTTGCGCGAGAAGATTGTGCACCGCCGCTTTACAGGCTTCGACGC
CGCTTCGTTCTACCATCGACACCACCACGCTGGCACCCAGTTGATCGGCGCGAGATTTAATCGCCGCGAC
AATTTGCGACGGCGCGTGCAGGGCCAGACTGGAGGTGGCAACGCCAATCAGCAACGACTGTTTGCCCGCC
AGTTGTTGTGCCACGCGGTTGGGAATGTAATTCAGCTCCGCCATCGCCGCTTCCACTTTTTCCCGCGTTT
TCGCAGAAACGTGGCTGGCCTGGTTCACCACGCGGGAAACGGTCTGATAAGAGACACCGGCATACTCTGC
GACATCGTATAACGTTACTGGTTTCACATTCACCACCCTGAATTGACTCTCTTCCGGGCGCTATCATGCC
ATACCGCGAAAGGTTTTGCGCCATTCGATGGTGTCCGGGATCTCGACGCTCTCCCTTATGCGACTCCTGC
ATTAGGAAGCAGCCCAGTAGTAGGTTGAGGCCGTTGAGCACCGCCGCCGCAAGGAATGGTGCATGCCGGC
ATGCCGCCCTTTCGTCTTCAAGAATTAATTCCCAATTCCCCAGGCATCAAATAAAACGAAAGGCTCAGTC
GAAAGACTGGGCCTTTCGTTTTATCTGTTGTTTGTCGGTGAACGCTCTCCTGAGTAGGACAAATCCGCCG
GGAGCGGATTTGAACGTTGCGAAGCAACGGCCCGGAGGGTGGCGGGCAGGACGCCCGCCATAAACTGCCA
GGAATTAATTCCCCAGGCATCAAATAAAACGAAAGGCTCAGTCGAAAGACTGGGCCTTTCGTTTTATCTG
TTGTTTGTCGGTGAACGCTCTCCTGAGTAGGACAAATCCGCCGGGAGCGGATTTGAACGTTGCGAAGCAA
CGGCCCGGAGGGTGGCGGGCAGGACGCCCGCCATAAACTGCCAGGAATTGGGGATCGGAATTAATTCCCG
GTTTAAACCGGGGATCTCGATCCCGCGAAATTAATACGACTCACTATAGGGGAATTGTGAGCGGATAACA
ATTCCCCTCTAGAAATAATTTTGTTTAACTTTAAGAAGGAGATATACTTATGAAAATCGAAGAAGGTAAA
CTGGTAATCGGTTCCCTGGAGGGTTGCTTTGCCAAGGGTACCAATGTTTTAATGGCGGATGGGTCTATTG
AATGTATTGAAAACATTGAGGTTGGTAATAAGGTCATGGGTAAAGATGGCAGACCTCGTGAGGTAATTAA
ATTGCCCAGAGGAAGAGAAACTATGTACAGCGTCGTGCAGAAAAGTCAGCACAGAGCCCACAAAAGTGAC
TCAAGTCGTGAAGTGCCAGAATTACTCAAGTTTACGTGTAATGCGACCCATGAGTTGGTTGTTAGAACAC
CTCGTAGTGTCCGCCGTTTGTCTCGTACCATTAAGGGTGTCGAATATTTTGAAGTTATTACTTTTGAGAT
GGGCCAAAAGAAAGCCCCCGACGGTAGAATTGTTGAGCTTGTCAAGGAAGTTTCAAAGAGCTACCCAATA
TCTGAGGGGCCTGAGAGAGCCAACGAATTAGTAGAATCCTATAGAAAGGCTTCAAATAAAGCTTATTTTG
AGTGGACTATTGAGGCCAGAGATCTTTCTCTGTTGGGTTCCCATGTTCGTAAAGCTACCTACCAGACTTA
CGCTCCAATTCTTTATGAGAATGACCACTTTTTCGACTACATGCAAAAAAGTAAGTTTCATCTCACCATT
GAAGGTCCAAAAGTACTTGCTTATTTACTTGGTTTATGGATTGGTGATGGATTGTCTGACAGGGCAACTT
TTTCGGTTGATTCCAGAGATACTTCTTTGATGGAACGTGTTACTGAATATGCTGAAAAGTTGAATTTGTG
CGCCGAGTATAAGGACAGAAAAGAACCACAAGTTGCCAAAACTGTTAATTTGTACTCTAAAGTTGTCAGA
GGTGCTAGCACAAATCCTGGTGTATCCGCTTGGCAGGTCAACACAGCTTATACTGCGGGACAATTGGTCA
CATATAACGGCAAGACGTATAAATGTTTGCAGCCCCACACCTCCTTGGCAGGATGGGAACCATCCAACGT
TCCTGCCTTGTGGCAGCTTCAAGGTGGCCACGGTGGTATTCGCAATAATCTTAATACTGAGAATCCATTA
TGGGACGCTATTGTTGGCTTAGGATTCTTGAAGGACGGTGTCAAAAATATTCCTTCTTTCTTGTCTACGG
ACAATATCGGTACTCGTGAAACATTTCTTGCTGGTCTAATTGATTCTGATGGCTATGTTACTGATGAGCA
TGGTATTAAAGCAACAATAAAGACAATTCATACTTCTGTCAGAGATGGTTTGGTTTCCCTTGCTCGTTCT
TTAGGCTTAGTAGTCTCGGTTAACGCAGAACCTGCTAAGGTTGACATGAATGTCACCAAACATAAAATTA
GTTATGCTATTTATATGTCTGGTGGAGATGTTTTGCTTAACGTTCTTTCGAAGTGTGCCGGCTCTAAAAA
ATTCAGGCCTGCTCCCGCCGCTGCTTTTGCACGTGAGTGCCGCGGATTTTATTTCGAGTTACAAGAATTG
AAGGAAGACGATTATTATGGGATTACTTTATCTGATGATTCTGATCATCAGTTTTTGCTTGGATCTCAGG
TTGTTGTACAGAACATGGACCCGAACTGCTCTTGTGAAGCTGGCGGCTCGTGTGCCTGTGCTGGCTCGTG
TAAGTGTAAAAAATGTAAATGTACCTCGTGTAAAAAGAGCTGCTGTTCTTGCTGTCCGCTGGGTTGCGCA
AAATGTGCACAGGGTTGCATTTGTAAAGGTGCAAGTGAAAAGTGCAGCTGCTGTGCGTAACTGCAGGTAA
TTAAATAACTAGTTGATCCGGCTGCTAACAAAGCCCGAAAGGAAGCTGAGTTGGCTGCTGCCACCGCTGA
GCAATAACTAGCATAACCCCTTGGGGCCTCTAAACGGGTCTTGAGGGGTTTTTTGCTGAAAGGAGGAACT
ATATCCGGATAACTACGTCAGGTGGCACTT
